Addgene plasmid #135252: p667-UBC-BRSK2-V5-miniTurbo_IDG-K
Purpose: Gateway destination clone of BRSK2 (human) tagged with C-terminal V5-miniTurbo for generating protein-proximity networks using proximity-dependent biotinylation proteomics
Depositing lab: Ben Major. Depositing organization: University of North Carolina at Chapel Hill.
Backbone
  Vector backbone: pDest667
  Backbone manufacturer: PEL
  Backbone size w/o insert (bp): 9014
  Vector type: Mammalian Expression, Lentiviral ; Gateway Destination
  Selectable markers: Puromycin
Growth in bacteria
  Bacterial resistance: Ampicillin, 100 μg/mL
  Growth temperature: 30°C
  Growth strain: NEB Stable
  Copy number: Low Copy
Gene/Insert
  Gene/Insert name: BRSK2-V5-miniTurbo (alt name: BRSK2)
  Species: H. sapiens (human)
  Entrez Gene: BRSK2 (a.k.a. C11orf7, PEN11B, SAD1, SADA, STK29)
  Promoter: Ubiquitin
  Tag / fusion protein: V5-miniTurbo (C terminal on insert)
  Cloning method: Gateway Cloning
  Sequencing primers: 5′ GCCCGAAGGAATAGAAGAAGAA; 3′ CATAGCGTAAAAGGAGCAACA
Terms and licenses: Academic/Nonprofit Terms; Industry Terms: Not Available to Industry
Depositor comments: These plasmids were generated as part of the Illuminating the Druggable Genome (IDG) program sponsored by the NIH Common Fund. The goal of this program is to identify, gather, and distribute information and resources for proteins that currently are not well-studied yet belong to commonly drug-targeted protein families: protein kinases, non-olfactory G-protein coupled receptors (GPCRs), and ion channels. The IDG program is designed to develop fundamental research tools for understudied proteins, elucidate their function, and disseminate the IDG-related resources and data to the greater scientific community. These lentiviral gateway destination plasmids were generated, as part of the Kinase-Data and Resource Generating Center (DRGC), using the single fragment or multisite gateway cloning technology. They were used for generating proteomics-based protein-interaction and protein-proximity networks that can be accessed through the kinase-DRGC website https://darkkinome.org/. Each plasmid has either an N- or C-terminal fusion protein (Flag/ V5/V5-miniTurbo/V5-TurboID/miniTurbo-V5/TurboID-V5) tagged understudied kinase driven under either a CMV or Ubiquitin (UBC) promoter. All inserts in the pENTR plasmids used to generate the deposited destination plasmids were end-sequenced and insert size validated prior to multi-site gateway cloning. The combined insert size of the single fragment or three fragment destination plasmids were confirmed by restriction digestion (BsrGI, and EcoRV for pDest667; BsrGI, EcoRV, and BstZ17I for pDest663; and BsrGI for pHAGE) and all plasmids were partially sequenced to ensure in-frame ORFs and fusion tags.
How to cite: p667-UBC-BRSK2-V5-miniTurbo_IDG-K was a gift from Ben Major (Addgene plasmid # 135252 ; http://n2t.net/addgene:135252 ; RRID:Addgene_135252)
