[The description below was written by a language model from this plasmid's Addgene catalogue record and pLannotate feature annotations shown in this document.]
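Description:
p667-UBC-BRSK2-V5-miniTurbo_IDG-K is a lentiviral mammalian expression plasmid built on the pDest667 Gateway destination backbone, carrying human BRSK2, an understudied serine/threonine kinase, fused at its C-terminus to a V5 epitope and the miniTurbo biotin ligase. In bacteria it is maintained through a ColE1/pUC-type origin and selected with ampicillin (AmpR). The catalogue lists it as low copy even though the annotated origin is of the high-copy type. An f1 origin and an SV40 origin are also present in the backbone.

The transfer cassette has a third-generation-style layout: an RSV promoter drives a truncated HIV-1 5' LTR, followed by the Ψ packaging signal with a gag fragment, the RRE for Rev-dependent export of the genomic RNA, and the cPPT/CTS. It ends in a second truncated LTR and an SV40 polyadenylation signal. Within this unit, the human ubiquitin C promoter, flanked by Gateway recombination scars (attB4 and an attL1-type fragment) left by multisite assembly, drives the BRSK2 coding sequence. This is joined across an attB2 site to miniTurbo. The V5 tag named in the record is not separately annotated in the feature table, although there is a short unannotated gap just upstream of miniTurbo. A WPRE follows the fusion to enhance transcript expression, and a separate mouse PGK promoter drives puromycin N-acetyltransferase for selection of transduced cells.

The construct was made within the Illuminating the Druggable Genome programme for proximity-dependent biotinylation proteomics. miniTurbo biotinylates proteins near the BRSK2 fusion, allowing them to be captured and identified to map the kinase's protein-proximity network. According to the depositor, the plasmid was validated by restriction digest and partial sequencing.
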