Features (pLannotate 1.2.2; 31 found; start..end, strand, type, name):
      1..22      +  protein_bind   CAP binding site: CAP binding activates transcription in the presence of cAMP. E. coli catabolite activator protein
     37..67      +  promoter       lac promoter: promoter for the E. coli lac operon
     71..93      +  protein_bind   lac operator (fragment): The lac repressor binds to the lac operator to inhibit transcription in E. coli. This inhibition can be relieved by adding lactose or isopropyl-β-D-thiogalactopyranoside (IPTG). lac repressor encoded by lacI
    136..154     +  promoter       T3 promoter: promoter for bacteriophage T3 RNA polymerase
    182..408     +  promoter       RSV promoter: Rous sarcoma virus enhancer/promoter
    409..589     +  LTR            5' LTR (truncated): truncated 5' long terminal repeat (LTR) from HIV-1
    636..761     +  misc_feature   HIV-1 Ψ: packaging signal of human immunodeficiency virus type 1
    745..1108    +  CDS            HIV-1 gag (fragment): gag protein from human immunodeficiency virus 1; gag
   1254..1487    +  misc_feature   RRE: The Rev response element (RRE) of HIV-1 allows for Rev-dependent mRNA export from the nucleus to the cytoplasm.
   1864..1964    +  CDS            Rev (fragment): human immunodeficiency virus 1 (HIV-1) Rev protein; rev; enhances nuclear export of unspliced and incompletely spliced viral mRNAs
   1983..2099    +  misc_feature   cPPT/CTS: central polypurine tract and central termination sequence of HIV-1
   2131..2151    +  protein_bind   attB4: mutant version of attB; core recombination site for the Gateway® BP reaction BP Clonase™
   2151..3362    +  promoter       UbC promoter: human ubiquitin C promoter
   3364..3384    +  protein_bind   attL1 (fragment): mutant version of attL; recombination site for the Gateway® LR reaction LR Clonase™
   3405..5393    +  CDS            BRSK2 (fragment): BRSK2_HUMAN - Also known as C11orf7, PEN11B, SADA, STK29. Experimental evidence at protein level: Swiss-Prot protein existence level 1. Serine/threonine-protein kinase that plays a key role in polarization of neurons and axonogenesis, cell cycle progress and insulin secretion. Phosphorylates CDK16, CDC25C, MAPT/TAU, PAK1 and WEE1. Following phosphorylation and activation by STK11/LKB1, acts as a key regulator of polarization of cortical neurons, probably by mediating phosphorylation of microtubule-associated proteins such as MAPT/TAU at 'Thr-529' and 'Ser-579'. Also regulates neuron polarizati
   5425..5445    -  protein_bind   attB2: mutant version of attB; core recombination site for the Gateway® BP reaction BP Clonase™
   5496..6266    +  CDS            miniTurbo: N-terminally truncated mutant of the E. coli biotin ligase BioID engineered for improved catalytic efficiency (Branon et al., 2018)
   6321..6909    +  misc_feature   WPRE: woodchuck hepatitis virus posttranscriptional regulatory element
   6923..7422    +  promoter       PGK promoter: mouse phosphoglycerate kinase 1 promoter
   7443..8042    +  CDS            PuroR: puromycin N-acetyltransferase; pac from Streptomyces alboniger; confers resistance to puromycin
   8110..8247    +  CDS            nef (fragment): NEF_HV1LA - Experimental evidence at protein level: Swiss-Prot protein existence level 1. Extracellular Nef protein targets CD4(+) T-lymphocytes for apoptosis by interacting with CXCR4 surface receptors. From Human immunodeficiency virus type 1 group M subtype B (isolate Lai) (HIV-1).
   8233..8413    +  LTR            5' LTR (truncated): truncated 5' long terminal repeat (LTR) from HIV-1
   8485..8606    +  polyA_signal   SV40 poly(A) signal: SV40 polyadenylation signal
   8646..8781    +  rep_origin     SV40 ori: SV40 origin of replication
   8802..8820    -  promoter       T7 promoter: promoter for bacteriophage T7 RNA polymerase
   8828..8983    +  CDS            lacZα (fragment): LacZα fragment of β-galactosidase; lacZ fragment
   8988..9416    +  rep_origin     f1 ori (sequence partly withheld): f1 bacteriophage origin of replication; arrow indicates direction of (+) strand synthesis
   9469..9573    +  promoter       AmpR promoter: bla
   9574..10434   +  CDS            AmpR: β-lactamase; bla; confers resistance to ampicillin, carbenicillin, and related antibiotics
  10605..11193   +  rep_origin     ori: high-copy-number ColE1/pMB1/pBR322/pUC origin of replication
  11376..11468   +  CDS            lacI (fragment): lac repressor; lacI; The lac repressor binds to the lac operator to inhibit transcription in E. coli. This inhibition can be relieved by adding lactose or isopropyl-β-D-thiogalactopyranoside (IPTG).
>Addgene plasmid #135252 | p667-UBC-BRSK2-V5-miniTurbo_IDG-K | addgene full sequence | sequence record 269118 | Addgene NGS Result
TAATGTGAGTTAGCTCACTCATTAGGCACCCCAGGCTTTACACTTTATGCTTCCGGCTCGTATGTTGTGT
GGAATTGTGAGCGGATAACAATTTCACACAGGAAACAGCTATGACCATGATTACGCCAAGCGCGCAATTA
ACCCTCACTAAAGGGAACAAAAGCTGGAGCTGCAAGCTTAATGTAGTCTTATGCAATACTCTTGTAGTCT
TGCAACATGGTAACGATGAGTTAGCAACATGCCTTACAAGGAGAGAAAAAGCACCGTGCATGCCGATTGG
TGGAAGTAAGGTGGTACGATCGTGCCTTATTAGGAAGGCAACAGACGGGTCTGACATGGATTGGACGAAC
CACTGAATTGCCGCATTGCAGAGATATTGTATTTAAGTGCCTAGCTCGATACATAAACGGGTCTCTCTGG
TTAGACCAGATCTGAGCCTGGGAGCTCTCTGGCTAACTAGGGAACCCACTGCTTAAGCCTCAATAAAGCT
TGCCTTGAGTGCTTCAAGTAGTGTGTGCCCGTCTGTTGTGTGACTCTGGTAACTAGAGATCCCTCAGACC
CTTTTAGTCAGTGTGGAAAATCTCTAGCAGTGGCGCCCGAACAGGGACTTGAAAGCGAAAGGGAAACCAG
AGGAGCTCTCTCGACGCAGGACTCGGCTTGCTGAAGCGCGCACGGCAAGAGGCGAGGGGCGGCGACTGGT
GAGTACGCCAAAAATTTTGACTAGCGGAGGCTAGAAGGAGAGAGATGGGTGCGAGAGCGTCAGTATTAAG
CGGGGGAGAATTAGATCGCGATGGGAAAAAATTCGGTTAAGGCCAGGGGGAAAGAAAAAATATAAATTAA
AACATATAGTATGGGCAAGCAGGGAGCTAGAACGATTCGCAGTTAATCCTGGCCTGTTAGAAACATCAGA
AGGCTGTAGACAAATACTGGGACAGCTACAACCATCCCTTCAGACAGGATCAGAAGAACTTAGATCATTA
TATAATACAGTAGCAACCCTCTATTGTGTGCATCAAAGGATAGAGATAAAAGACACCAAGGAAGCTTTAG
ACAAGATAGAGGAAGAGCAAAACAAAAGTAAGACCACCGCACAGCAAGCGGCCGCTGATCTTCAGACCTG
GAGGAGGAGATATGAGGGACAATTGGAGAAGTGAATTATATAAATATAAAGTAGTAAAAATTGAACCATT
AGGAGTAGCACCCACCAAGGCAAAGAGAAGAGTGGTGCAGAGAGAAAAAAGAGCAGTGGGAATAGGAGCT
TTGTTCCTTGGGTTCTTGGGAGCAGCAGGAAGCACTATGGGCGCAGCGTCAATGACGCTGACGGTACAGG
CCAGACAATTATTGTCTGGTATAGTGCAGCAGCAGAACAATTTGCTGAGGGCTATTGAGGCGCAACAGCA
TCTGTTGCAACTCACAGTCTGGGGCATCAAGCAGCTCCAGGCAAGAATCCTGGCTGTGGAAAGATACCTA
AAGGATCAACAGCTCCTGGGGATTTGGGGTTGCTCTGGAAAACTCATTTGCACCACTGCTGTGCCTTGGA
ATGCTAGTTGGAGTAATAAATCTCTGGAACAGATTTGGAATCACACGACCTGGATGGAGTGGGACAGAGA
AATTAACAATTACACAAGCTTAATACACTCCTTAATTGAAGAATCGCAAAACCAGCAAGAAAAGAATGAA
CAAGAATTATTGGAATTAGATAAATGGGCAAGTTTGTGGAATTGGTTTAACATAACAAATTGGCTGTGGT
ATATAAAATTATTCATAATGATAGTAGGAGGCTTGGTAGGTTTAAGAATAGTTTTTGCTGTACTTTCTAT
AGTGAATAGAGTTAGGCAGGGATATTCACCATTATCGTTTCAGACCCACCTCCCAACCCCGAGGGGACCC
GACAGGCCCGAAGGAATAGAAGAAGAAGGTGGAGAGAGAGACAGAGACAGATCCATTCGATTAGTGAACG
GATCTCGACGGTATCGGTTAACTTTTAAAAGAAAAGGGGGGATTGGGGGGTACAGTGCAGGGGAAAGAAT
AGTAGACATAATAGCAACAGACATACAAACTAAAGAATTACAAAAACAAATTACAAAATTCAAAATTTTA
TCGTCCAGTGTGGTGGAATTCTGCAGATATCAACTTTGTATAGAAAAGTTGGCCTCCGCGCCGGGTTTTG
GCGCCTCCCGCGGGCGCCCCCCTCCTCACGGCGAGCGCTGCCACGTCAGACGAAGGGCGCAGCGAGCGTC
CTGATCCTTCCGCCCGGACGCTCAGGACAGCGGCCCGCTGCTCATAAGACTCGGCCTTAGAACCCCAGTA
TCAGCAGAAGGACATTTTAGGACGGGACTTGGGTGACTCTAGGGCACTGGTTTTCTTTCCAGAGAGCGGA
ACAGGCGAGGAAAAGTAGTCCCTTCTCGGCGATTCTGCGGAGGGATCTCCGTGGGGCGGTGAACGCCGAT
GATTATATAAGGACGCGCCGGGTGTGGCACAGCTAGTTCCGTCGCAGCCGGGATTTGGGTCGCGGTTCTT
GTTTGTGGATCGCTGTGATCGTCACTTGGTGAGTAGCGGGCTGCTGGGCTGGCCGGGGCTTTCGTGGCCG
CCGGGCCGCTCGGTGGGACGGAAGCGTGTGGAGAGACCGCCAAGGGCTGTAGTCTGGGTCCGCGAGCAAG
GTTGCCCTGAACTGGGGGTTGGGGGGAGCGCAGCAAAATGGCGGCTGTTCCCGAGTCTTGAATGGAAGAC
GCTTGTGAGGCGGGCTGTGAGGTCGTTGAAACAAGGTGGGGGGCATGGTGGGCGGCAAGAACCCAAGGTC
TTGAGGCCTTCGCTAATGCGGGAAAGCTCTTATTCGGGTGAGATGGGCTGGGGCACCATCTGGGGACCCT
GACGTGAAGTTTGTCACTGACTGGAGAACTCGGTTTGTCGTCTGTTGCGGGGGCGGCAGTTATGGCGGTG
CCGTTGGGCAGTGCACCCGTACCTTTGGGAGCGCGCGCCCTCGTCGTGTCGTGACGTCACCCGTTCTGTT
GGCTTATAATGCAGGGTGGGGCCACCTGCCGGTAGGTGTGCGGTAGGCTTTTCTCCGTCGCAGGACGCAG
GGTTCGGGCCTAGGGTAGGCTCTCCTGAATCGACAGGCGCCGGACCTCTGGTGAGGGGAGGGATAAGTGA
GGCGTCAGTTTCTTTGGTCGGTTTTATGTACCTATCTTCTTAAGTAGCTGAAGCTCCGGTTTTGAACTAT
GCGCTCGGGGTTGGCGAGTGTGTTTTGTGAAGTTTTTTAGGCACCTTTTGAAATGTAATCATTTGGGTCA
ATATGTAATTTTCAGTGTTAGACTAGTAAATTGTCCGCTAAATTCTGGCCGTTTTTGGCTTTTTTGTTAG
ACGCAACTTTGTACAAAAAAGCAGAAGGGCCGTCAAGGCCCACCATGACATCGACGGGGAAGGACGGCGG
CGCGCAGCACGCGCAGTATGTTGGGCCCTACCGGCTGGAGAAGACGCTGGGCAAGGGGCAGACAGGTCTG
GTGAAGCTGGGGGTTCACTGCGTCACCTGCCAGAAGGTGGCCATCAAGATCGTCAACCGTGAGAAGCTCA
GCGAGTCGGTGCTGATGAAGGTGGAGCGGGAGATCGCGATCCTGAAGCTCATTGAGCACCCCCACGTCCT
AAAGCTGCACGACGTTTATGAAAACAAAAAATATTTGTACCTGGTGCTAGAACACGTGTCAGGTGGTGAG
CTCTTCGACTACCTGGTGAAGAAGGGGAGGCTGACGCCTAAGGAGGCTCGGAAGTTCTTCCGGCAGATCA
TCTCTGCGCTGGACTTCTGCCACAGCCACTCCATATGCCACAGGGATCTGAAACCTGAAAACCTCCTGCT
GGACGAGAAGAACAACATCCGCATCGCAGACTTTGGCATGGCGTCCCTGCAGGTTGGCGACAGCCTGTTG
GAGACCAGCTGTGGGTCCCCCCACTACGCCTGCCCCGAGGTGATCCGGGGGGAGAAGTATGACGGCCGGA
AGGCGGACGTGTGGAGCTGCGGCGTCATCCTGTTCGCCTTGCTGGTGGGGGCTCTGCCCTTCGACGATGA
CAACTTGCGACAGCTGCTGGAGAAGGTGAAGCGGGGCGTGTTCCACATGCCGCACTTTATCCCGCCCGAC
TGCCAGAGTCTGCTACGGGGCATGATCGAGGTGGACGCCGCACGCCGCCTCACGCTAGAGCACATTCAGA
AACACATATGGTATATAGGGGGCAAGAATGAGCCCGAACCAGAGCAGCCCATTCCTCGCAAGGTGCAGAT
CCGCTCGCTGCCCAGCCTGGAGGACATCGACCCCGACGTGCTGGACAGCATGCACTCACTGGGCTGCTTC
CGAGACCGCAACAAGCTGCTGCAGGACCTGCTGTCCGAGGAGGAGAACCAGGAGAAGATGATTTACTTCC
TCCTCCTGGACCGGAAAGAAAGGTACCCGAGCCAGGAGGATGAGGACCTGCCCCCCCGGAACGAGATAGA
CCCTCCCCGGAAGCGTGTGGACTCCCCGATGCTGAACCGGCACGGCAAGCGGCGGCCAGAACGCAAATCC
ATGGAGGTGCTCAGCGTGACGGACGGCGGCTCCCCGGTGCCTGCGCGGCGGGCCATTGAGATGGCCCAGC
ACGGCCAGAGGTCTCGGTCCATCAGCGGTGCCTCCTCAGGCCTTTCCACCAGCCCACTCAGCAGCCCCCG
GGTGACCCCTCACCCCTCACCAAGGGGCAGTCCCCTCCCCACCCCCAAGGGGACACCTGTCCACACGCCA
AAGGAGAGCCCGGCTGGCACGCCCAACCCCACGCCCCCGTCCAGCCCCAGCGTCGGAGGGGTGCCCTGGA
GGGCGCGGCTCAACTCCATCAAGAACAGCTTTCTGGGCTCACCCCGCTTCCACCGCCGGAAACTGCAAGT
TCCGACGCCGGAGGAGATGTCCAACCTGACACCAGAGTCGTCCCCAGAGCTGGCGAAGAAGTCCTGGTTT
GGGAACTTCATCAGCCTGGAGAAGGAGGAGCAGATCTTCGTGGTCATCAAAGACAAACCTCTGAGCTCCA
TCAAGGCTGACATCGTGCACGCCTTCCTGTCGATTCCCAGTCTCAGCCACAGCGTCATCTCCCAAACGAG
CTTCCGGGCCGAGTACAAGGCCACGGGGGGGCCAGCCGTGTTCCAGAAGCCGGTCAAGTTCCAGGTTGAT
ATCACCTACACGGAGGGTGGGGAGGCGCAGAAGGAGAACGGCATCTACTCCGTCACCTTCACCCTGCTCT
CAGGCCCCAGCCGTCGCTTCAAGAGGGTGGTGGAGACCATCCAGGCCCAGCTGCTGAGCACACACGACCC
GCCTGCGGCCCAGCACTTGTCAGACACCACTAACTGTATGGAAATGATGACGGGGCGGCTTTCCAAATGT
GGAATTATCCCGAAAAGTTCAGGCCTCATGGGCCCAGCTTTCTTGTACAAAGTGGGCGGCAAGCCCATCC
CCAACCCCCTGCTGGGCCTGGACAGCACCGCTAGCATCCCGCTGCTGAACGCTAAACAGATTCTGGGACA
GCTGGACGGCGGGAGCGTGGCAGTCCTGCCTGTGGTCGACTCCACCAATCAGTACCTGCTGGATCGAATC
GGCGAGCTGAAGAGTGGGGATGCTTGCATTGCAGAATATCAGCAGGCAGGGAGAGGAAGCAGAGGGAGGA
AATGGTTCTCTCCTTTTGGAGCTAACCTGTACCTGAGTATGTTTTGGCGCCTGAAGCGGGGACCAGCAGC
AATCGGCCTGGGCCCGGTCATCGGAATTGTCATGGCAGAAGCGCTGCGAAAGCTGGGAGCAGACAAGGTG
CGAGTCAAATGGCCCAATGACCTGTATCTGCAGGATAGAAAGCTGGCAGGCATCCTGGTGGAGCTGGCCG
GAATAACAGGCGATGCTGCACAGATCGTCATTGGCGCCGGGATTAACGTGGCTATGAGGCGCGTGGAGGA
AAGCGTGGTCAATCAGGGCTGGATCACACTGCAGGAAGCAGGGATTAACCTGGACAGGAATACTCTGGCC
GCTATGCTGATCCGAGAGCTGCGGGCAGCCCTGGAACTGTTCGAGCAGGAAGGCCTGGCTCCATATCTGT
CACGGTGGGAGAAGCTGGATAACTTCATCAATAGACCCGTGAAGCTGATCATTGGGGACAAAGAGATTTT
CGGGATTAGCCGGGGGATTGATAAACAGGGAGCCCTGCTGCTGGAACAGGACGGAGTTATCAAACCCTGG
ATGGGCGGAGAAATCAGTCTGCGGTCTGCCGAAAAGTAAGCCAACTTTATTATACATAGTTGATATCCAG
CACAGTGGCGGCCGCTCGACAATCAACCTCTGGATTACAAAATTTGTGAAAGATTGACTGGTATTCTTAA
CTATGTTGCTCCTTTTACGCTATGTGGATACGCTGCTTTAATGCCTTTGTATCATGCTATTGCTTCCCGT
ATGGCTTTCATTTTCTCCTCCTTGTATAAATCCTGGTTGCTGTCTCTTTATGAGGAGTTGTGGCCCGTTG
TCAGGCAACGTGGCGTGGTGTGCACTGTGTTTGCTGACGCAACCCCCACTGGTTGGGGCATTGCCACCAC
CTGTCAGCTCCTTTCCGGGACTTTCGCTTTCCCCCTCCCTATTGCCACGGCGGAACTCATCGCCGCCTGC
CTTGCCCGCTGCTGGACAGGGGCTCGGCTGTTGGGCACTGACAATTCCGTGGTGTTGTCGGGGAAGCTGA
CGTCCTTTCCATGGCTGCTCGCCTGTGTTGCCACCTGGATTCTGCGCGGGACGTCCTTCTGCTACGTCCC
TTCGGCCCTCAATCCAGCGGACCTTCCTTCCCGCGGCCTGCTGCCGGCTCTGCGGCCTCTTCCGCGTCTT
CGCCTTCGCCCTCAGACGAGTCGGATCTCCCTTTGGGCCGCCTCCCCGCCTGGAATTCTACCGGGTAGGG
GAGGCGCTTTTCCCAAGGCAGTCTGGAGCATGCGCTTTAGCAGCCCCGCTGGGCACTTGGCGCTACACAA
GTGGCCTCTGGCCTCGCACACATTCCACATCCACCGGTAGGCGCCAACCGGCTCCGTTCTTTGGTGGCCC
CTTCGCGCCACCTTCTACTCCTCCCCTAGTCAGGAAGTTCCCCCCCGCCCCGCAGCTCGCGTCGTGCAGG
ACGTGACAAATGGAAGTAGCACGTCTCACTAGTCTCGTGCAGATGGACAGCACCGCTGAGCAATGGAAGC
GGGTAGGCCTTTGGGGCAGCGGCCAATAGCAGCTTTGCTCCTTCGCTTTCTGGGCTCAGAGGCTGGGAAG
GGGTGGGTCCGGGGGCGGGCTCAGGGGCGGGCTCAGGGGCGGGGCGGGCGCCCGAAGGTCCTCCGGAGGC
CCGGCATTCTGCACGCTTCAAAAGCGCACGTCTGCCGCGCTGTTCTCCTCTTCCTCATCTCCGGGCCTTT
CGACCTGCAGCCCAAGCTTACCATGACCGAGTACAAGCCCACGGTGCGCCTCGCCACCCGCGACGACGTC
CCCAGGGCCGTACGCACCCTCGCCGCCGCGTTCGCCGACTACCCCGCCACGCGCCACACCGTCGATCCGG
ACCGCCACATCGAGCGGGTCACCGAGCTGCAAGAACTCTTCCTCACGCGCGTCGGGCTCGACATCGGCAA
GGTGTGGGTCGCGGACGACGGCGCCGCGGTGGCGGTCTGGACCACGCCGGAGAGCGTCGAAGCGGGGGCG
GTGTTCGCCGAGATCGGCCCGCGCATGGCCGAGTTGAGCGGTTCCCGGCTGGCCGCGCAGCAACAGATGG
AAGGCCTCCTGGCGCCGCACCGGCCCAAGGAGCCCGCGTGGTTCCTGGCCACCGTCGGCGTCTCGCCCGA
CCACCAGGGCAAGGGTCTGGGCAGCGCCGTCGTGCTCCCCGGAGTGGAGGCGGCCGAGCGCGCCGGGGTG
CCCGCCTTCCTGGAGACCTCCGCGCCCCGCAACCTCCCCTTCTACGAGCGGCTCGGCTTCACCGTCACCG
CCGACGTCGAGGTGCCCGAAGGACCGCGCACCTGGTGCATGACCCGCAAGCCCGGTGCCTGACGCCCGCC
CCACGACCCGCAGCGCCCGACCGAAAGGAGCGCACGACCCCATGCATCTCGAGGGCCCGGTACCTTTAAG
ACCAATGACTTACAAGGCAGCTGTAGATCTTAGCCACTTTTTAAAAGAAAAGGGGGGACTGGAAGGGCTA
GCTCACTCCCAACGAAGACAAGATCTGCTTTTTGCTTGTACTGGGTCTCTCTGGTTAGACCAGATCTGAG
CCTGGGAGCTCTCTGGCTAACTAGGGAACCCACTGCTTAAGCCTCAATAAAGCTTGCCTTGAGTGCTTCA
AGTAGTGTGTGCCCGTCTGTTGTGTGACTCTGGTAACTAGAGATCCCTCAGACCCTTTTAGTCAGTGTGG
AAAATCTCTAGCAGTAGTAGTTCATGTCATCTTATTATTCAGTATTTATAACTTGCAAAGAAATGAATAT
CAGAGAGTGAGAGGAACTTGTTTATTGCAGCTTATAATGGTTACAAATAAAGCAATAGCATCACAAATTT
CACAAATAAAGCATTTTTTTCACTGCATTCTAGTTGTGGTTTGTCCAAACTCATCAATGTATCTTATCAT
GTCTGGCTCTAGCTATCCCGCCCCTAACTCCGCCCATCCCGCCCCTAACTCCGCCCAGTTCCGCCCATTC
TCCGCCCCATGGCTGACTAATTTTTTTTATTTATGCAGAGGCCGAGGCCGCCTCGGCCTCTGAGCTATTC
CAGAAGTAGTGAGGAGGCTTTTTTGGAGGCCTAGGGACGTACCCAATTCGCCCTATAGTGAGTCGTATTA
CGCGCGCTCACTGGCCGTCGTTTTACAACGTCGTGACTGGGAAAACCCTGGCGTTACCCAACTTAATCGC
CTTGCAGCACATCCCCCTTTCGCCAGCTGGCGTAATAGCGAAGAGGCCCGCACCGATCGCCCTTCCCAAC
AGTTGCGCAGCCTGAATGGCGAATGGG
[124 nt withheld, positions 8988-9111]
C
[91 nt withheld, positions 9113-9203]
A
[49 nt withheld, positions 9205-9253]
CCTTTGACGTTGGAGTCCACGTTCTTT
[37 nt withheld, positions 9281-9317]
ACCCTATCTCGGTCTATTCTTTTGATTTATAAGGGATTTTGCCGATTTCGGCCTATTGGTTAAAAAATGA
GCTGATTTAACAAAAATTTAACGCGAATTTTAACAAAATATTAACGCTTACAATTTAGGTGGCACTTTTC
GGGGAAATGTGCGCGGAACCCCTATTTGTTTATTTTTCTAAATACATTCAAATATGTATCCGCTCATGAG
ACAATAACCCTGATAAATGCTTCAATAATATTGAAAAAGGAAGAGTATGAGTATTCAACATTTCCGTGTC
GCCCTTATTCCCTTTTTTGCGGCATTTTGCCTTCCTGTTTTTGCTCACCCAGAAACGCTGGTGAAAGTAA
AAGATGCTGAAGATCAGTTGGGTGCACGAGTGGGTTACATCGAACTGGATCTCAACAGCGGTAAGATCCT
TGAGAGTTTTCGCCCCGAAGAACGTTTTCCAATGATGAGCACTTTTAAAGTTCTGCTATGTGGCGCGGTA
TTATCCCGTATTGACGCCGGGCAAGAGCAACTCGGTCGCCGCATACACTATTCTCAGAATGACTTGGTTG
AGTACTCACCAGTCACAGAAAAGCATCTTACGGATGGCATGACAGTAAGAGAATTATGCAGTGCTGCCAT
AACCATGAGTGATAACACTGCGGCCAACTTACTTCTGACAACGATCGGAGGACCGAAGGAGCTAACCGCT
TTTTTGCACAACATGGGGGATCATGTAACTCGCCTTGATCGTTGGGAACCGGAGCTGAATGAAGCCATAC
CAAACGACGAGCGTGACACCACGATGCCTGTAGCAATGGCAACAACGTTGCGCAAACTATTAACTGGCGA
ACTACTTACTCTAGCTTCCCGGCAACAATTAATAGACTGGATGGAGGCGGATAAAGTTGCAGGACCACTT
CTGCGCTCGGCCCTTCCGGCTGGCTGGTTTATTGCTGATAAATCTGGAGCCGGTGAGCGTGGGTCTCGCG
GTATCATTGCAGCACTGGGGCCAGATGGTAAGCCCTCCCGTATCGTAGTTATCTACACGACGGGGAGTCA
GGCAACTATGGATGAACGAAATAGACAGATCGCTGAGATAGGTGCCTCACTGATTAAGCATTGGTAACTG
TCAGACCAAGTTTACTCATATATACTTTAGATTGATTTAAAACTTCATTTTTAATTTAAAAGGATCTAGG
TGAAGATCCTTTTTGATAATCTCATGACCAAAATCCCTTAACGTGAGTTTTCGTTCCACTGAGCGTCAGA
CCCCGTAGAAAAGATCAAAGGATCTTCTTGAGATCCTTTTTTTCTGCGCGTAATCTGCTGCTTGCAAACA
AAAAAACCACCGCTACCAGCGGTGGTTTGTTTGCCGGATCAAGAGCTACCAACTCTTTTTCCGAAGGTAA
CTGGCTTCAGCAGAGCGCAGATACCAAATACTGTTCTTCTAGTGTAGCCGTAGTTAGGCCACCACTTCAA
GAACTCTGTAGCACCGCCTACATACCTCGCTCTGCTAATCCTGTTACCAGTGGCTGCTGCCAGTGGCGAT
AAGTCGTGTCTTACCGGGTTGGACTCAAGACGATAGTTACCGGATAAGGCGCAGCGGTCGGGCTGAACGG
GGGGTTCGTGCACACAGCCCAGCTTGGAGCGAACGACCTACACCGAACTGAGATACCTACAGCGTGAGCT
ATGAGAAAGCGCCACGCTTCCCGAAGGGAGAAAGGCGGACAGGTATCCGGTAAGCGGCAGGGTCGGAACA
GGAGAGCGCACGAGGGAGCTTCCAGGGGGAAACGCCTGGTATCTTTATAGTCCTGTCGGGTTTCGCCACC
TCTGACTTGAGCGTCGATTTTTGTGATGCTCGTCAGGGGGGCGGAGCCTATGGAAAAACGCCAGCAACGC
GGCCTTTTTACGGTTCCTGGCCTTTTGCTGGCCTTTTGCTCACATGTTCTTTCCTGCGTTATCCCCTGAT
TCTGTGGATAACCGTATTACCGCCTTTGAGTGAGCTGATACCGCTCGCCGCAGCCGAACGACCGAGCGCA
GCGAGTCAGTGAGCGAGGAAGCGGAAGAGCGCCCAATACGCAAACCGCCTCTCCCCGCGCGTTGGCCGAT
TCATTAATGCAGCTGGCACGACAGGTTTCCCGACTGGAAAGCGGGCAGTGAGCGCAACGCAAT
