>Addgene plasmid #135252 | p667-UBC-BRSK2-V5-miniTurbo_IDG-K | depositor partial sequence | sequence record 260307 | DK30: TGAAGCTCCGGTTTTGAACT
NNGNGGCTGGCGGTGTGTTTTGTGAGTTTTTTAGGCACCTTTTGAATGTAATCATTTGGGTCAATATGTA
ATTTTCAGTGTTAGACTAGTAAATTGTCCGCTAAATTCTGGCCGTTTTTGGCTTTTTTGTTAGACGCAAC
TTTGTACAAAAAAGCAGAAGGGCCGTCAAGGCCCACCATGACATCGACGGGGAAGGACGGCGGCGCGCAG
CACGCGCAGTATGTTGGGCCCTACCGGCTGGAGAAGACGCTGGGCAAGGGGCAGACAGGTCTGGTGAAGC
TGGGGGTTCACTGCGTCACCTGCCAGAAGGTGGCCATCAAGATCGTCAACCGTGAGAAGCTCAGCGAGTC
GGTGCTGATGAAGGTGGAGCGGGAGATCGCGATCCTGAAGCTCATTGAGCACCCCCACGTCCTAAAGCTG
CACGACGTTTATGAAAACAAAAAATATTTGTACCTGGTGCTAGAACACGTGTCAGGTGGTGAGCTCTTCG
ACTACCTGGTGAAGAAGGGGAGGCTGACGCCTAAGGAGGCTCGGAAGTTCTTCCGGCAGATCATCTCTGC
GCTGGACTTCTGCCACAGCCACTCCATATGCCACAGGGATCTGAAACCTGAAAACCTCCTGCTGGACGAG
AAGAACAACATCCGCATCGCAGACTTTGGCATGGCGTCCCTGCAGGTTGGCGACAGCCTGTTGGAGACCA
GCTGTGGGTCCCCCCACTACGCCTGCCCCGAGGTGATCCGGGGGGAGAAGTATGACGGCCGGAAGGCGGA
CGTGTGGAGCTGCGGCGTCATCCTGTTCGCCTTGCTGGTGGGGGCTCTGCCCTTCGACGATGACAACTTG
CGACAGCTGCTGGAGAAGGTGAACGGGGCGTGTTCCACATGCCGCACTTTATCCCGCCCGACTGCCAGAG
TCTGCTACGGGGCATGATCGATGTGGACGCCCGCACGCCGCCTCCGCTAGAGCAATTTCAGAAACCACAT
ATGGTATATTAGGGGCAGA
