>Addgene plasmid #135252 | p667-UBC-BRSK2-V5-miniTurbo_IDG-K | depositor partial sequence | sequence record 260308 | DK40: CATTTCCTCCCTCTGCTTCC
NGGCCTCTTATTCTGCATGCAGCATCCCCACTCTTCAGCTCGCCGATTCGATCCAGCAGGTACTGATTGG
TGGAGTCGACCACAGGCAGGACTGCCACGCTCCCGCCGTCCAGCTGTCCCAGAATCTGTTTAGCGTTCAG
CAGCGGGATGCTAGCGGTGCTGTCCAGGCCCAGCAGGGGGTTGGGGATGGGCTTGCCGCCCACTTTGTAC
AAGAAAGCTGGGCCCATGAGGCCTGAACTTTTCGGGATAATTCCACATTTGGAAAGCCGCCCCGTCATCA
TTTCCATACAGTTAGTGGTGTCTGACAAGTGCTGGGCCGCAGGCGGGTCGTGTGTGCTCAGCAGCTGGGC
CTGGATGGTCTCCACCACCCTCTTGAAGCGACGGCTGGGGCCTGAGAGCAGGGTGAAGGTGACGGAGTAG
ATGCCGTTCTCCTTCTGCGCCTCCCCACCCTCCGTGTAGGTGATATCAACCTGGAACTTGACCGGCTTCT
GGAACACGGCTGGCCCCCCCGTGGCCTTGTACTCGGCCCGGAAGCTCGTTTGGGAGATGACGCTGTGGCT
GAGACTGGGAATCGACAGGAAGGCGTGCACGATGTCAGCCTTGATGGAGCTCAGAGGTTTGTCTTTGATG
ACCACGAAGATCTGCTCCTCCTTCTCCAGGCTGATGAAGTTCCCAAACCAGGACTTCTTCGCCAGCTCTG
GGGACGACTCTGGTGTCAGGTTGGACATCTCCTCCGGCGTCGGAACTTGCAGTTTCCGGCGGTGGAAGCG
GGGTGAGCCCAGAAAGCTGTTCTTGATGGAGTTGAGCCGCGCCCTCCAGGGCACCCCTCCGACGCTGGGG
CTGGACGGGGCGTGGGGTTGGGCGTGCCAGCCGGGCTCTCCTTTGGCGTGTGGACAGGTGTCCCTTGGGG
TGGGGAGGGGACTGCCCCTTGGTGAGGGTGAGGGGTCACCCGGGGGCTGCTGATGGCTGGTGGAAAGGCC
TGAGAGCAACGCTGATGGACGAGACTCTGCCGTGCTGGGCCATCTCAATGGCCGGCGCGCAGCACCGGGG
AGCCGCGTCTGTCACGCTGAGCACCTCATGGATTGCGNTCTGACGCCGCTTGCCGGC
